>Addgene plasmid #245831 | pREA2 | addgene full sequence | sequence record 489305 | Addgene NGS Result
TCATGACCAAAATCCCTTAACGTGAGTTTTCGTTCCACTGAGCGTCAGACCCCGTAGAAAAGATCAAAGG
ATCTTCTTGAGATCCTTTTTTTCTGCGCGTAATCTGCTGCTTGCAAACAAAAAAACCACCGCTACCAGCG
GTGGTTTGTTTGCCGGATCAAGAGCTACCAACTCTTTTTCCGAAGGTAACTGGCTTCAGCAGAGCGCAGA
TACCAAATACTGTTCTTCTAGTGTAGCCGTAGTTAGGCCACCACTTCAAGAACTCTGTAGCACCGCCTAC
ATACCTCGCTCTGCTAATCCTGTTACCAGTGGCTGCTGCCAGTGGCGATAAGTCGTGTCTTACCGGGTTG
GACTCAAGACGATAGTTACCGGATAAGGCGCAGCGGTCGGGCTGAACGGGGGGTTCGTGCACACAGCCCA
GCTTGGAGCGAACGACCTACACCGAACTGAGATACCTACAGCGTGAGCTATGAGAAAGCGCCACGCTTCC
CGAAGGGAGAAAGGCGGACAGGTATCCGGTAAGCGGCAGGGTCGGAACAGGAGAGCGCACGAGGGAGCTT
CCAGGGGGAAACGCCTGGTATCTTTATAGTCCTGTCGGGTTTCGCCACCTCTGACTTGAGCGTCGATTTT
TGTGATGCTCGTCAGGGGGGCGGAGCCTATGGAAAAACGCCAGCAACGCGGCCTTTTTACGGTTCCTGGC
CTTTTGCTGGCCTTTTGCTCACATGTTCTTTCCTGCGTTATCCCCTGATTCTGTGGATAACCGTATTACC
GCCTTTGAGTGAGCTGATACCGCTCGCCGCAGCCGAACGACCGAGCGCAGCGAGTCAGTGAGCGAGGAAG
CGGAAGAGCGCCCAATACGCAAACCGCCTCTCCCCGCGCGTTGGCCGATTCATTAATGCAGCTGGCACGA
CAGGTTTCCCGACTGGAAAGCGGGCAGTGAGCGCAACGCAATTAATGTGAGTTAGCTCACTCATTAGGCA
CCCCAGGCTTTACACTTTATGCTTCCGGCTCGTATGTTGTGTGGAATTGTGAGCGGATAACAATTTCACA
CAGGAAACAGCTATGACCATGATTACGCCAAGCTTGCATGCCTGCAGGTCGACTCTAGCCCCCACACACA
TCGCTGCCGGAATAGATGATCCCATCGTAGTTCGATAATCTCGTGACACTCGTTTCCGATACCCCCTTAT
ATCAGCACACATTCAGTCATCATACCACAAAATGTTGTGATAGTGATAGGCAAAACTACCGTATTTCCTC
TATTAACCTTGCATGCAAGACTAATTTTCGATTAACCCGTAGGGGTGCAAGACTAATAGAGACTGCAAGA
CTATTAGAGGCTGAAATACTAATTTTCGTATGCTCAATAATTTTGGAAATTGGCCTATTTTTTGTAGAAA
CTTGATACCGTTTAAACAAGGAAAAATACACACTTTTTAATATTTCATCAATAATTTGAACGATTTTGTG
ATTTTAAGTTCAATTTGCCCAAAAAAAGACAATTTTTCTGACGTTACCGCAAAGTAATGCAGGTCAGGCA
AAAAGAGCGGTGCAAAAATATAAGAGACTGCAATACTAATAGAGGAAATACGGTAATTGAATTTTAGTGA
AACTTGCGACAGTTTTCCTCATTTTTTTGTTATTCCGGCATACGAGTGTGGCATACGAGTGAGGTCATCT
TTTGTTTCTTCCGTTTCTTCATCGCTTTTGAAAAAAAATGTTGAAGAAAACTTCGTAGCCGATAGCCGGA
TAATGTTTGGCACGGCGTTCCAACATATATCATTGGAAATTTTTTAAGATTTTTGCGAAAAATCACATTC
TTCACGATGAGAACACGTTATTGAAGGAATATAAATCAAGAATAACATATAGTTATATTTCTCTATTACT
TTAACGTTAAATATGAGCAAATTTGAGCATTTTGATTGCGATGAAAAGCAGAATCGAGTCAACTGAAATC
CGTTCAAAAACCTAAGCTCGGTTCGCCCGAAAGTCGATTTTTCCAATAGCCGAACAGCACTGCTTCTTTA
TTTTCCAGGTATTTTTGGGGTGTAAGAATTATATCTTCTTTGTTTGGGTATTTACGTTTCCGAATTCCCT
TTCTTGATCTGTCGCTATTTTTCAGAAACCAGAACAGTTTATCCTTTTTCATGAGAACCTGAATAGCTCA
AAAACCCGTTTAATTTCTTTTCATCATCTCATTTGAAACTTTCCTAGTCTTCTTAATGATTTCCTGGCTC
CTCCTACATTTGTATCTCAAGATGCATACACTTTATTTCCGCTCCAATTCGAATCATCTACTTCTCTTTT
TTCTTCAACTTTCTACTTTTTTCCATTCTTTTCTTTCAAATGTTCGACGTCTTCAAGTGACTGCTCTTCA
TTCTCCTCATTTTTCTCGAATTTCATTCTTGTCTCTTTTTTGCTCAAAAATGGAAAATGAAAGTGACGTG
AGATTTGGACGGCGGGACACGGGGGCAGTAGAAGCAGCAAAAAGGAGAGAAAGAGGACACAAATAAGAAG
AACGAATTCAAAAATAAGCGGAGAGGAGCTATTTCCGTCAATTCTACCTCCCCAATCTTCATCAATTCGG
CTCAATTGAATGACGTCACAGGGAGATAAACCGTTTGGATGAGCGCCGTCCATCACTGACGCCATCCCGT
TTGGGACAAGAAAAGAGAAAAAAGAGCACAAAGTTTTTGGTGACGGATCTTGTCAATCATATGAAAGTTG
TTCTGATTGATTGTCAGTTTTTTTCCTACTTTTTTGGATTCTATCCACTTCTGAACTTGTGACAAGTTTC
AAACTTTCTGAATCATTTTCTATGCATTTTCCTGGAATTCTTTTTATGTAAAATATGAAATAGAATGTTT
TTGAATTCAAGTTCTGCTTTTTTCTTCTTTTTTGTTCTGTTCGGGCTTGGGTATGCTTTTTTTAAAAATT
ATTTTGCACATCGACCAATAAGTGCGCAACTTATAAAATTAATTTATTTTTGTTAATTTTTGAAATACTT
GTATTGCTTTAAGTGATCTGACCTCGCCCTGAGCTTTCCACGTAGTTATCAAATACAAATCCTCCAAGGG
TAACGTACCTATATTACTGATCTTTATAATAACTTTATCACCTGTCCAGTTCCAGAGGAATTCTGTTAAG
CTTATAGGCACAGAAGGAGTCATTTCTGCTGGTTTTTAATGATCCAAATCTTTATTTCAAGTAAAAAACT
GAACACTTGCGAATAAAACTATCAGATTAACCATTCACCAAAAATGTGTTTGAATCTAAAACTTTCTCAG
TATTCCAAATATAGAAATAAATAACCACGACATTGCTAAAATCTGTCTGAATTGTGTACTCCTTACCGTG
AAGTAATAATGGATATAATGAATCGTTTGAAATGAATGATCAGCACATTTTTGGTGAAAGATCACAAATA
AGGAATAAGCGACGGAAAATAAAACGATTATTTCGGATCAAAAATTTGTTGAAGATCATATACACTCGAG
ACCAAGATTATTCTAGACAATTTTCAAATTGGCTTCTTTGTTTGCAAATCTTCATAATAATCTGTGAAGT
TTGGAAATTTGAATTTTTAATCTTTTTTCATAGATTATAGTTTTTATTTCTTTGCAAAACTATATTAAAA
ACCGATGCATTGTTTTAGGGAAATTAATGAGCCTTTTGTTCAACACTAAAAACAATAAAACTAGAATTTT
GGCTTCATCATTTGACCTTTTTTAAGTTCGAAAACTTTTCTCGTATTTCTGAACCGCCAATTTTTTCACA
CATCTCTAGACTTTTGGTGCCCGTTCCAGAAAGTTAAGTAATTGCTATTCTAAGAAAGTTCTCAACATTG
TTTTTTAGTTCTGATTGAATTCTGATGTTCCAGGAATATATTTTAAATTTAATATTCTTTGCACTATTTC
TATACTAACTAAATAATAAATAGTCTAAGTATGTTCAATGAGAACAAAAAAGCTCTATCTATATTTTTCT
ATCCTATTTCATTTATATCCTTTTCATTTTGAACTCACCAGCTCCTCTTCTTCTTCTTGTCCATATACTT
CTTAAAAGTCTCGAACTTCTCTCTCTCACTCTCCATCAATTTCTTTATGGCTACCGCTTGCGCTCTGCCG
CTTCCGAAGAAAGAAGGCGTTGGCAGAGCTCTCAATTCTATTTTTTCTCGCCGTAGGCTATCGATTTCTC
AGCTTCTCTTCTCTCTTCCTCACTCCACCACCACCACTTCGGGCTTCTTCTTTTCTTCATTTTCGTCTTC
TTCTTCATCCTCTTCTTTTTTTTTCAGTTCCCCCTCACTCCTCCCCTTATATGCGCGTGCGAGAGGGGTG
CAAAAGCAGCGCGCATCCGAGAATTGAAACGAGAAAACGGAGACGCAGCAGCAGTTCGTCCTCAGAAAAA
TAGCCAGTAAAAAGAGAAAAAGATAGAGAGAGACCTATCGCATTTTATTTTCAAATTGCAATTCCTGCAA
TTCATGTGTGCGTGTGCCCATTTTCAATTCTTCCCGTTATTTTTCAGACCATTACCAACGTTCTTTCTAG
ATCTTGAGACAATCTTCCTTCTGCAGAATCAAGGGCGAATTCCAGCACACTGGCGGCCGTTACTAGAGGA
TCCCCGGGATTGGCCAAAGGACCCAAAGGTATGTTTCGAATGATACTAACATAACATAGAACATTTTCAG
GAGGACCCTTGGCTAGCGTCGACGGTACATCACAAGTTTGTACAAAAAAGCAGGCTCCGAATTCGCCCTT
GGACTAGTCATATGATGCAAGCAATCAAATGTGTCGTCGTTGGTGACGGAGCCGTCGGTAAGACGTGTCT
CCTGCTATCGTACACTACAAACGCTTTTCCCGGAGAATATATTCTAACGGTATTCGACACCTACTCAACA
AATGTGATGGTCGACGGAAGGCCAATAAATCTCAGCCTATGGGACACAGCTGGACAGGACGATTACGATC
AATTCCGCCACCTGTCATTTCCACAAACAGACGTATTCCTCGTATGCTTTGCACTGAATAATCCAGCAAG
TTTTGAGAATGTTCGTGCAAAATGGTATCCAGAAGTATCACATCATTGCCCAAATACACCGATTATTTTG
GTTGGAACTAAAGCTGATTTACGCGAGGATCGAGATACTATTGAACGGCTCCGTGAACGTCGGCTCCAAC
CAGTGAGCCACACCCAGGGTTACGTGATGGCAAAGGAAATCAAGGCGGTCAAGTACCTGGAATGCTCGGC
GCTTACCCAAATTGGATTGAAACAAGTTTTCGATGAGGCAATTCGTACTGGGCTCACCCCGCCACAAACA
CCACAAACGAGAGCCAAAAAGAGCAATTGCACGGTGCTTTAACATATGGCGGCCGCGGAAGGGCGAATTC
GACCCAGCTTTCTTGTACAAAGTGGTGATGTACCATGGTATTGATATCTGAGCTCCGCATCGGCCGCTGT
CATCAGATCGCCATCTCGCGCCCGTGCCTCTGACTTCTAAGTCCAATTACTCTTCAACATCCCTACATGC
TCTTTCTCCCTGTGCTCCCACCCCCTATTTTTGTTATTATCAAAAAACTTCTCTTAATTTCTTTGTTTTT
TAGCTTCTTTTAAGTCACCTCTAACAATGAAATTGTGTAGATTCAAAAATAGAATTAATTCGTAATAAAA
AGTCGAAAAAAATTGTGCTCCCTCCCCCCATTAATAATAATTCTATCCCAAAATCTACACAATGTTCTGT
GTACACTTCTTATGTTTTTTACTTCTGATAAATTTTTTTGAAACATCATAGAAAAAACCGCACACAAAAT
ACCTTATCATATGTTACGTTTCAGTTTATGACCGCAATTTTTATTTCTTCGCACGTCTGGGCCTCTCATG
ACGTCAAATCATGCTCATCGTGAAAAAGTTTTGGAGTATTTTTGGAATTTTTCAATCAAGTGAAAGTTTA
TGAAATTAATTTTCCTGCTTTTGCTTTTTGGGGTTTCCCCTATTGTTTGTCAAGATTTCGAGGACGGCGT
TTTTCTTGCTAAAATCACAAGTATTGATGAGCACGATGCAAGAAAGATCGGAAGAAGGTTTGGGTTTGAG
GCTCAGTGGAAGGTGAGTAGAAGTTGATAATTTGAAAGTGGAGTAGTGTCTATGGGGTTTTTGCCTTAAA
TGACAGAATACATTCCCAATATACCAAACATAACTGTTTCTACTAGTCGGCCGTACGGGCCCTTTCGTCT
CGCGCGTTTCGGTGATGACGGTGAAAACCTCTGACACATGCAGCTCCCGGAGACGGTCACAGCTTGTCTG
TAAGCGGATGCCGGGAGCAGACAAGCCCGTCAGGGCGCGTCAGCGGGTGTTGGCGGGTGTCGGGGCTGGC
TTAACTATGCGGCATCAGAGCAGATTGTACTGAGAGTGCACCATATGCGGTGTGAAATACCGCACAGATG
CGTAAGGAGAAAATACCGCATCAGGCGGCCTTAAGGGCCTCGTGATACGCCTATTTTTATAGGTTAATGT
CATGATAATAATGGTTTCTTAGACGTCAGGTGGCACTTTTCGGGGAAATGTGCGCGGAACCCCTATTTGT
TTATTTTTCTAAATACATTCAAATATGTATCCGCTCATGAGACAATAACCCTGATAAATGCTTCAATAAT
ATTGAAAAAGGAAGAGTATGAGTATTCAACATTTCCGTGTCGCCCTTATTCCCTTTTTTGCGGCATTTTG
CCTTCCTGTTTTTGCTCACCCAGAAACGCTGGTGAAAGTAAAAGATGCTGAAGATCAGTTGGGTGCACGA
GTGGGTTACATCGAACTGGATCTCAACAGCGGTAAGATCCTTGAGAGTTTTCGCCCCGAAGAACGTTTTC
CAATGATGAGCACTTTTAAAGTTCTGCTATGTGGCGCGGTATTATCCCGTATTGACGCCGGGCAAGAGCA
ACTCGGTCGCCGCATACACTATTCTCAGAATGACTTGGTTGAGTACTCACCAGTCACAGAAAAGCATCTT
ACGGATGGCATGACAGTAAGAGAATTATGCAGTGCTGCCATAACCATGAGTGATAACACTGCGGCCAACT
TACTTCTGACAACGATCGGAGGACCGAAGGAGCTAACCGCTTTTTTGCACAACATGGGGGATCATGTAAC
TCGCCTTGATCGTTGGGAACCGGAGCTGAATGAAGCCATACCAAACGACGAGCGTGACACCACGATGCCT
GTAGCAATGGCAACAACGTTGCGCAAACTATTAACTGGCGAACTACTTACTCTAGCTTCCCGGCAACAAT
TAATAGACTGGATGGAGGCGGATAAAGTTGCAGGACCACTTCTGCGCTCGGCCCTTCCGGCTGGCTGGTT
TATTGCTGATAAATCTGGAGCCGGTGAGCGTGGGTCTCGCGGTATCATTGCAGCACTGGGGCCAGATGGT
AAGCCCTCCCGTATCGTAGTTATCTACACGACGGGGAGTCAGGCAACTATGGATGAACGAAATAGACAGA
TCGCTGAGATAGGTGCCTCACTGATTAAGCATTGGTAACTGTCAGACCAAGTTTACTCATATATACTTTA
GATTGATTTAAAACTTCATTTTTAATTTAAAAGGATCTAGGTGAAGATCCTTTTTGATAATC
Features (pLannotate 1.2.2; 14 found; start..end, strand, type, name):
     77..665     +  rep_origin     ori: high-copy-number ColE1/pMB1/pBR322/pUC origin of replication
    848..940     +  CDS            lacI (fragment): lac repressor; lacI; The lac repressor binds to the lac operator to inhibit transcription in E. coli. This inhibition can be relieved by adding lactose or isopropyl-β-D-thiogalactopyranoside (IPTG).
    953..974     +  protein_bind   CAP binding site: CAP binding activates transcription in the presence of cAMP. E. coli catabolite activator protein
    989..1019    +  promoter       lac promoter: promoter for the E. coli lac operon
   1027..1043    +  protein_bind   lac operator: The lac repressor binds to the lac operator to inhibit transcription in E. coli. This inhibition can be relieved by adding lactose or isopropyl-β-D-thiogalactopyranoside (IPTG). lac repressor encoded by lacI
   1080..1108    -  misc_feature   MCS (fragment): pUC18/19 multiple cloning site
   4722..4746    +  protein_bind   attB1: mutant version of attB; recombination site for the Gateway® BP reaction BP Clonase™
   4775..5359    +  CDS            ced-10: RAC1_CAEEL - Also known as rac-1 From Caenorhabditis elegans.
   5392..5416    -  protein_bind   attB2: mutant version of attB; recombination site for the Gateway® BP reaction BP Clonase™
   5950..6102    +  CDS            aex-5 (fragment): AEX5_CAEEL - Also known as kpc-3 From Caenorhabditis elegans.
   6229..6264    +  CDS            rop (fragment): Rop protein, which maintains plasmids at low copy number; rop
   6366..6465    +  misc_feature   bom (fragment): basis of mobility region from pBR322
   6563..6667    +  promoter       AmpR promoter: bla
   6668..7528    +  CDS            AmpR: β-lactamase; bla; confers resistance to ampicillin, carbenicillin, and related antibiotics
