>Addgene plasmid #245831 | pREA2 | analyzer sequence | sequence record 483365
TCATGACCAAAATCCCTTAACGTGAGTTTTCGTTCCACTGAGCGTCAGACCCCGTAGAAAAGATCAAAGG
ATCTTCTTGAGATCCTTTTTTTCTGCGCGTAATCTGCTGCTTGCAAACAAAAAAACCACCGCTACCAGCG
GTGGTTTGTTTGCCGGATCAAGAGCTACCAACTCTTTTTCCGAAGGTAACTGGCTTCAGCAGAGCGCAGA
TACCAAATACTGTCCTTCTAGTGTAGCCGTAGTTAGGCCACCACTTCAAGAACTCTGTAGCACCGCCTAC
ATACCTCGCTCTGCTAATCCTGTTACCAGTGGCTGCTGCCAGTGGCGATAAGTCGTGTCTTACCGGGTTG
GACTCAAGACGATAGTTACCGGATAAGGCGCAGCGGTCGGGCTGAACGGGGGGTTCGTGCACACAGCCCA
GCTTGGAGCGAACGACCTACACCGAACTGAGATACCTACAGCGTGAGCATTGAGAAAGCGCCACGCTTCC
CGAAGGGAGAAAGGCGGACAGGTATCCGGTAAGCGGCAGGGTCGGAACAGGAGAGCGCACGAGGGAGCTT
CCAGGGGGAAACGCCTGGTATCTTTATAGTCCTGTCGGGTTTCGCCACCTCTGACTTGAGCGTCGATTTT
TGTGATGCTCGTCAGGGGGGCGGAGCCTATGGAAAAACGCCAGCAACGCGGCCTTTTTACGGTTCCTGGC
CTTTTGCTGGCCTTTTGCTCACATGTTCTTTCCTGCGTTATCCCCTGATTCTGTGGATAACCGTATTACC
GCCTTTGAGTGAGCTGATACCGCTCGCCGCAGCCGAACGACCGAGCGCAGCGAGTCAGTGAGCGAGGAAG
CGGAAGAGCGCCCAATACGCAAACCGCCTCTCCCCGCGCGTTGGCCGATTCATTAATGCAGCTGGCACGA
CAGGTTTCCCGACTGGAAAGCGGGCAGTGAGCGCAACGCAATTAATGTGAGTTAGCTCACTCATTAGGCA
CCCCAGGCTTTACACTTTATGCTTCCGGCTCGTATGTTGTGTGGAATTGTGAGCGGATAACAATTTCACA
CAGGAAACAGCTATGACCATGATTACGCCAAGCTTGCATGCCTGCAGGTCGACTCTAGCCCCCACACACA
TCGCTGCCGGAATAGATGATCCCATCGTAGTTCGATAATCTCGTGACACTCGTTTCCGATACCCCCTTAT
ATCAGCACACATTCAGTCATCATACCACAAAATGTTGTGATAGTGATAGGCAAAACTACCGTATTTCCTC
TATTAATCTTGCATGCAAGACTAATTTTCGATTAACCCGTAGGGGTGCAAGACTAATAGAGACTGCAAGA
CTATTAGAGGCTGAAATACTAATTTTCGTATGCTCAATAATTTTGGAAATTGGCCTATTTTTTGTAGAAA
CTTGATACCGTTTAAACAAGGAAAAATACACACTTTTTAATATTTCATCAATAATTTGAACGATTTTGTG
ATTTTAAGTTCAATTTGCCCAAAAAAAGACAATTTTTCTGACGTTACCGCAAAGTAATGCTGGTCAGGCA
AAAAGAGCGGTGCAAAAATATAAGAGACTGCAATACTAATAGAGGAAATACGGTAATTGAATTTTAGTGA
AACTTGCGACAGTTTTCCTCATTTTTTTGTTATTCCGGCATACGAGTGTGGCATACGAGTGAGGTCATCT
TTTGTTTCTTCCGTTTCTTCATCGCTTTTGAAAAAAAATGTTGAAGAAAACTTCGTAGCCGATAGCCGGA
TAATGTTTGGCACGGCGTTCCAACATATATCATTGGAAATTTTTTAAGATTTTTGCGAAAAATCACATTC
TTCACGATGAGAACACGTTATTGAAGGAATATAAATCAAGAATAACATATAGTTATATTTCTCTATTACT
TTAACGTTAAATATGAGCAAATTTGAGCATTTTGATTGCGATGAAAAGCAGAATCGAGTCAACTGAAATC
CGTTCAAAAACCTAAGCTCGGTTCGCCCGAAAGTCGATTTTTCCAATAGCCGAACAGCACTGCTTCTTTA
TTTTCCAGGTATTTTTGGGGTGTAAGAATTATATCTTCTTTGTTTGGGTATTTACGTTTCCGAATTCCCT
TTCTTGATCTGTCGCTATTTTTCAGAAACCAGAACAGTTTATCCTTTTTCATGAGAACCTGAATAGCTCA
AAAACCCGTTTAATTTCTTTTCATCATCTCATTTGAAACTTTCCTAGTCTTCTTAATGATTTCCAGGCTC
CTCCTACATTTGTATCTCAAGATGCATACACTTTATTTCCGCTCCAATTCGAATCATCTACTTCTCTTTT
TTCTTCAACTTTCTACTTTTTTCCATTCTTTTCTTTCAAATGTTCGACGTCTTCAAGTGACTGCTCTTCA
TTCTCCTCATTTTTCTCGAATTTCATTCTTGTCTCTTTTTTGCTCAAAAATGGAAAATGAAAGTGACGTG
AGATTTGGACGGCGGGACACGGGGGCAGTAGAAGCAGCAAAAAGGAGAGAAAGAGGACACAAATAAGAAG
AACGAATTCAAAAATAAGCGGAGAGGAGCTATTTCCGTCAATTCTACCTCCCCAATCTTCATCAATTCGG
CTCAATTGAATGACGTCACAGGGAGATAAACCGTTTGGATGAGCGCCGTCCATCACTGACGCCATCCCGT
TTGGGACAAGAAAAGAGAAAAAAGAGCACAAAGTTTTTGGTGACGGATCTTGTCAATCATATGAAAGTTG
TTCTGATTGATTGTCAGTTTTTTTCCTACTTTTTTGGATTCTATCCACTTCTGAACTTTTGACAAGTTTC
AAACTTTCTGAATCATTTTCTATGCATTTTCCTGGAATTCTTTTTATGTAAAATATGAAATAGAATGTTT
TTGAATTCAAGTTCTGCTTTTTTCTTCTTTTTTGTTCTGTTCGGGCTTGGGTATGCTTTTTTTAAAAATT
ATTTTGCACATCGACCAATAAGTGCGCAACTTATAAAATTAATTTATTTTTGTTAATTTTTGAAATACTT
GTATTGCTTTAAGTGATCTGACCTCGCCCTGAGCTTTCCACGTAGTTATCAAATACAAATCCTCCAAGGG
TAACGTACCTATATTACTGATCTTTATAATAACTTTATCACCTGTCCAGTTCCAGAGGAATTCTGTTAAG
CTTATAGGCACAGAAGGAGTCATTTCTGCTGGTTTTTAATGATCCAAATCTTTATTTCAAGTAAAAAACT
GAACACTTGCGAATAAAACTATCAGATTAACCATTCACCAAAAATGTGTTTGAATCTAAAACTTTCTCAG
TATTCCAAATATAGAAATAAATAACCACGACATTGCTAAAATCTGTCTGAATTGTGTACTCCTTACCGTG
AAGTAATAATGGATATAATGAATCGTTTGAAATGAATGATCAGCACATTTTTGGTGAAAGATCACAAATA
AGGAATAAGCGACGGAAAATAAAACGATTATTTCGGATCAAAAATTTGTTGAAGATCATATACACTCGAG
ACCAAGATTATTCTAGACAATTTTCAAATTGGCTTCTTTGTTTGCAAATCTTCATAATAATCTGTGAAGT
TTGGAAATTTGAATTTTTAATCTTTTTTCATAGATTATAGTTTTTATTTCTTTGCAAAACTATATTAAAA
ACCGATGCATTGTTTTAGGGAAATTAATGAGCCTTTTGTTCAACACTAAAAACAATAAAATTAAAATTTT
GGCTTCATCATTTGACCTTTTTTAAGTTCGAAAACTTTTCTCGTATTTCTGAACCGCCAATTTTTTCACA
CATCTCTAGACTTTTGGTGCCCGTTCCAGAAAGTTAAGTAATTGCTATTCTAAGAAAGTTCTCAACATTG
TTTTTTAGTTCTGATTGAATTCTGATGTTCCAGGAATATATTTTAAATTTAATATTCTTTGCACTATTTC
TATACTAACTAAATAATAAATAGTCTAAGTATGTTCAATGAGAACAAAAAAGCTCTATCTATATTTTTCT
ATCCTATTTCATTTATATCCTTTTCATTTTGAACTCACCAGCTTCTCTTCTTCTTCTTGTCCATATACTT
CTTAAAAGTCTCGAACTTCTCTCTCTCACTCTCCATCAATTTCTTTATGGCTACCGCTTGCGCTCTGCCG
CTTCCGAAGAAAGAAGGCGTTGGCAGAGCTCTCAATTCTATTTTTTCTCGCCGTAGGCTATCGATTTCTC
AGCTTCTCTTCTCTCTTCCTCACTCCACCACCACCACTTCGGGCTTCTTCTTTTCTTCATTTTCGTCTTC
TTCTTCATCCTCTTCTTTTTTTTTCAGTTCCCCCTCACTCCTCCCCTTATATGCGCGTGCGAGAGGGGTG
CAAAAGCAGCGCGCATCCGAGAATTGAAACGAGAAAACGGAGACGCAGCAGCAGTTCGTCCTCAGAAAAA
TAGCCAGTAAAAAGAGAAAAAGATAGAGAGAGACCTATCGCATTTTATTTTCAAATTGCAATTCCTGCAA
TTCATGTGTGCGTGTGCCCATTTTCAATTCTTCCCGTTATTTTTCAGACCATTACCAACGTTCTTTCTAG
ATCTTGAGACAATCTTCCTTCTGCTCAATCGTTCGTCGTGAAGACGGCATCGACGACTGCAGCGATAAGG
GCGAATTCCAGCACACTGGCGGCCGTTACTAGAGGATCCCCGGGATTGGCCAAAGGACCCAAAGGTATGT
TTCGAATGATACTAACATAACATAGAACATTTTCAGGAGGACCCTTGGCTAGCGTCGACGGTACATCACA
AGTTTGTACAAAAAAGCAGGCTCCGAATTCGCCCTTGGACTAGTCATATGATGCAAGCAATCAAATGTGT
CGTCGTTGGTGACGGAGCCGTCGGTAAGACGTGTCTCCTGCTATCGTACACTACAAACGCTTTTCCCGGA
GAATATATTCTAACGGTATTCGACACCTACTCAACAAATGTGATGGTCGACGGAAGGCCAATAAATCTCA
GCCTATGGGACACAGCTGGACAGGACGATTACGATCAATTCCGCCACCTGTCATTTCCACAAACAGACGT
ATTCCTCGTATGCTTTGCACTGAATAATCCAGCAAGTTTTGAGAATGTTCGTGCAAAATGGTATCCAGAA
GTATCACATCATTGCCCAAATACACCGATTATTTTGGTTGGAACTAAAGCTGATTTACGCGAGGATCGAG
ATACTATTGAACGGCTCCGTGAACGTCGGCTCCAACCAGTGAGCCACACCCAGGGTTACGTGATGGCAAA
GGAAATCAAGGCGGTCAAGTACCTGGAATGCTCGGCGCTTACCCAAATTGGATTGAAACAAGTTTTCGAT
GAGGCAATTCGTACTGGGCTCACCCCGCCACAAACACCACAAACGAGAGCCAAAAAGAGCAATTGCACGG
TGCTTTAACATATGGCGGCCGCGGAAGGGCGAATTCGACCCAGCTTTCTTGTACAAAGTGGTGATGTACC
ATGGTATTGATATCTGAGCTCCGCATCGGCCGCTGTCATCAGATCGCCATCTCGCGCCCGTGCCTCTGAC
TTCTAAGTCCAATTACTCTTCAACATCCCTACATGCTCTTTCTCCCTGTGCTCCCACCCCCTATTTTTGT
TATTATCAAAAAAACTTCTTCTTAATTTCTTTGTTTTTTAGCTTCTTTTAAGTCACCTCTAACAATGAAA
TTGTGTAGATTCAAAAATAGAATTAATTCGTAATAAAAAGTCGAAAAAAATTGTGCTCCCTCCCCCCATT
AATAATAATTCTATCCCAAAATCTACACAATGTTCTGTGTACACTTCTTATGTTTTTTTTACTTCTGATA
AATTTTTTTTGAAACATCATAGAAAAAACCGCACACAAAATACCTTATCATATGTTACGTTTCAGTTTAT
GACCGCAATTTTTATTTCTTCGCACGTCTGGGCCTCTCATGACGTCAAATCATGCTCATCGTGAAAAAGT
TTTGGAGTATTTTTGGAATTTTTCAATCAAGTGAAAGTTTATGAAATTAATTTTCCTGCTTTTGCTTTTT
GGGGGTTTCCCCTATTGTTTGTCAAGAGTTTCGAGGACGGCGTTTTTCTTGCTAAAATCACAAGTATTGA
TGAGCACGATGCAAGAAAGATCGGAAGAAGGTTTGGGTTTGAGGCTCAGTGGAAGGTGAGTAGAAGTTGA
TAATTTGAAAGTGGAGTAGTGTCTATGGGGTTTTTGCCTTAAATGACAGAATACATTCCCAATATACCAA
ACATAACTGTTTCCTACTAGTCGGCCGTACGGGCCCTTTCGTCTCGCGCGTTTCGGTGATGACGGTGAAA
ACCTCTGACACATGCAGCTCCCGGAGACGGTCACAGCTTGTCTGTAAGCGGATGCCGGGAGCAGACAAGC
CCGTCAGGGCGCGTCAGCGGGTGTTGGCGGGTGTCGGGGCTGGCTTAACTATGCGGCATCAGAGCAGATT
GTACTGAGAGTGCACCATATGCGGTGTGAAATACCGCACAGATGCGTAAGGAGAAAATACCGCATCAGGC
GGCCTTAAGGGCCTCGTGATACGCCTATTTTTATAGGTTAATGTCATGATAATAATGGTTTCTTAGACGT
CAGGTGGCACTTTTCGGGGAAATGTGCGCGGAACCCCTATTTGTTTATTTTTCTAAATACATTCAAATAT
GTATCCGCTCATGAGACAATAACCCTGATAAATGCTTCAATAATATTGAAAAAGGAAGAGTATGAGTATT
CAACATTTCCGTGTCGCCCTTATTCCCTTTTTTGCGGCATTTTGCCTTCCTGTTTTTGCTCACCCAGAAA
CGCTGGTGAAAGTAAAAGATGCTGAAGATCAGTTGGGTGCACGAGTGGGTTACATCGAACTGGATCTCAA
CAGCGGTAAGATCCTTGAGAGTTTTCGCCCCGAAGAACGTTTTCCAATGATGAGCACTTTTAAAGTTCTG
CTATGTGGCGCGGTATTATCCCGTATTGACGCCGGGCAAGAGCAACTCGGTCGCCGCATACACTATTCTC
AGAATGACTTGGTTGAGTACTCACCAGTCACAGAAAAGCATCTTACGGATGGCATGACAGTAAGAGAATT
ATGCAGTGCTGCCATAACCATGAGTGATAACACTGCGGCCAACTTACTTCTGACAACGATCGGAGGACCG
AAGGAGCTAACCGCTTTTTTGCACAACATGGGGGATCATGTAACTCGCCTTGATCGTTGGGAACCGGAGC
TGAATGAAGCCATACCAAACGACGAGCGTGACACCACGATGCCTGTAGCAATGGCAACAACGTTGCGCAA
ACTATTAACTGGCGAACTACTTACTCTAGCTTCCCGGCAACAATTAATAGACTGGATGGAGGCGGATAAA
GTTGCAGGACCACTTCTGCGCTCGGCCCTTCCGGCTGGCTGGTTTATTGCTGATAAATCTGGAGCCGGTG
AGCGTGGGTCTCGCGGTATCATTGCAGCACTGGGGCCAGATGGTAAGCCCTCCCGTATCGTAGTTATCTA
CACGACGGGGAGTCAGGCAACTATGGATGAACGAAATAGACAGATCGCTGAGATAGGTGCCTCACTGATT
AAGCATTGGTAACTGTCAGACCAAGTTTACTCATATATACTTTAGATTGATTTAAAACTTCATTTTTAAT
TTAAAAGGATCTAGGTGAAGATCCTTTTTGATAATC
Features (pLannotate 1.2.2; 14 found; start..end, strand, type, name):
     77..665     +  rep_origin     ori: high-copy-number ColE1/pMB1/pBR322/pUC origin of replication
    848..940     +  CDS            lacI (fragment): lac repressor; lacI; The lac repressor binds to the lac operator to inhibit transcription in E. coli. This inhibition can be relieved by adding lactose or isopropyl-β-D-thiogalactopyranoside (IPTG).
    953..974     +  protein_bind   CAP binding site: CAP binding activates transcription in the presence of cAMP. E. coli catabolite activator protein
    989..1019    +  promoter       lac promoter: promoter for the E. coli lac operon
   1027..1043    +  protein_bind   lac operator: The lac repressor binds to the lac operator to inhibit transcription in E. coli. This inhibition can be relieved by adding lactose or isopropyl-β-D-thiogalactopyranoside (IPTG). lac repressor encoded by lacI
   1080..1108    -  misc_feature   MCS (fragment): pUC18/19 multiple cloning site
   4758..4782    +  protein_bind   attB1: mutant version of attB; recombination site for the Gateway® BP reaction BP Clonase™
   4811..5395    +  CDS            ced-10: RAC1_CAEEL - Also known as rac-1 From Caenorhabditis elegans.
   5428..5452    -  protein_bind   attB2: mutant version of attB; recombination site for the Gateway® BP reaction BP Clonase™
   6050..6145    +  CDS            aex-5 (fragment): AEX5_CAEEL - Also known as kpc-3 From Caenorhabditis elegans.
   6273..6308    +  CDS            rop (fragment): Rop protein, which maintains plasmids at low copy number; rop
   6410..6509    +  misc_feature   bom (fragment): basis of mobility region from pBR322
   6607..6711    +  promoter       AmpR promoter: bla
   6712..7572    +  CDS            AmpR: β-lactamase; bla; confers resistance to ampicillin, carbenicillin, and related antibiotics
