[The description below was written by a language model from this plasmid's Addgene catalogue record and pLannotate feature annotations shown in this document.]
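Description:
pREA2 is a C. elegans expression plasmid built on a Gateway pDEST-type backbone and designed to express the small GTPase gene rac-2 (K03D3.10) in all neurons. It is maintained in E. coli as a high-copy plasmid through a ColE1/pUC-type origin and selected with ampicillin via the bla (AmpR) gene and its promoter. Remnants of pUC/pBR322 cloning vectors are also annotated, including a lacI fragment, the CAP site, lac promoter and operator, part of the pUC18/19 polylinker, and short rop and bom fragments. None of these has a role in worm expression.

The insert was introduced by Gateway recombination and sits between attB1 and attB2 sites as a coding sequence of roughly 585 nt. The automated annotation labels this open reading frame ced-10 (rac-1) rather than rac-2. This most likely reflects the close sequence similarity between the two worm Rac paralogues, but the feature tables alone cannot settle the point, and the catalogue entry identifies the insert as rac-2. The catalogue gives rgef-1, a promoter widely used for pan-neuronal expression, as the driver. It is not annotated, though a long unannotated stretch of about 3.6 kb between the polylinker fragment and attB1 is where it would be expected. A short aex-5 fragment is called downstream of attB2, where a 3' UTR would normally lie, but the record does not name that element. No tags or reporters are recorded.

The two sequence records (7,622 and 7,666 nt) differ slightly in length but share the same feature layout. The plasmid is suited to transgenic expression or rescue experiments on Rac signalling in the nervous system, in line with the associated study of Rap/Rac signalling in synaptic development.
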