Addgene plasmid #245831: pREA2
Purpose: Express rac-2 in all neurons.
Depositing lab: Salvatore Cherra. Depositing organization: University of Kentucky. Publication: A PDZ-RapGEF promotes synaptic development in C. elegans through a Rap/Rac signaling pathway. Lamb R, Scales M, Watkins J, Werner M, Cherra SJ. Development. 2025 Aug 1:dev.204678. doi: 10.1242/dev.204678. PubMed 40748210.
Backbone
  Vector backbone: pDEST
  Vector type: Worm Expression
Growth in bacteria
  Bacterial resistance: Ampicillin, 100 μg/mL
  Growth temperature: 37°C
  Growth strain: DH5alpha
  Copy number: High Copy
Gene/Insert
  Gene/Insert name: rac-2
  Species: C. elegans (nematode)
  Entrez Gene: rac-2 (a.k.a. K03D3.10)
  Promoter: rgef-1
  Cloning method: Gateway Cloning
Terms and licenses: Academic/Nonprofit Terms; Industry Terms: Not Available to Industry
How to cite: pREA2 was a gift from Salvatore Cherra (Addgene plasmid # 245831 ; http://n2t.net/addgene:245831 ; RRID:Addgene_245831)
